LOCUS       Exported 5092 bp ds-DNA circular SYN 13-MAY-2021
DEFINITION  Yeast Expression plasmid for SARS-CoV-2 nsp9.
ACCESSION   .
VERSION     .
KEYWORDS    pGBW-m4046338
SOURCE      synthetic DNA construct
  ORGANISM  synthetic DNA construct
REFERENCE   1 (bases 1 to 5092)
  TITLE     SARS-CoV-2 protein Yeast expression constructs, tagged, for protein
            expression and/or purification
REFERENCE   2 (bases 1 to 5092)
  AUTHORS   .
  TITLE     Direct Submission
  JOURNAL   Exported May 13, 2021 from SnapGene Server 1.1.58
            http://www.snapgene.com
FEATURES             Location/Qualifiers
     source          1..5092
                     /organism="synthetic DNA construct"
                     /mol_type="other DNA"
     promoter        10..417
                     /gene="S. cerevisiae TEF1"
                     /label=TEF1 promoter
                     /note="promoter for EF-1-alpha"
     CDS             767..784
                     /codon_start=1
                     /product="thrombin recognition and cleavage site"
                     /label=thrombin site
                     /translation="LVPRGS"
     CDS             785..802
                     /codon_start=1
                     /product="6xHis affinity tag"
                     /label=6xHis
                     /translation="HHHHHH"
     primer_bind     complement(847..865)
                     /label=CYC1
                     /note="CYC1 transcription termination signal, reverse
                     primer"
     CDS             1216..2019
                     /codon_start=1
                     /gene="S. cerevisiae URA3"
                     /product="orotidine-5'-phosphate decarboxylase, required
                     for uracil biosynthesis"
                     /label=URA3
                     /note="yeast auxotrophic marker, counterselectable with
                     5-fluoroorotic acid (5-FOA)"
                     /translation="MSKATYKERAATHPSPVAAKLFNIMHEKQTNLCASLDVRTTKELL
                     ELVEALGPKICLLKTHVDILTDFSMEGTVKPLKALSAKYNFLLFEDRKFADIGNTVKLQ
                     YSAGVYRIAEWADITNAHGVVGPGIVSGLKQAAEEVTKEPRGLLMLAELSCKGSLSTGE
                     YTKGTVDIAKSDKDFVIGFIAQRDMGGRDEGYDWLIMTPGVGLDDKGDALGQQYRTVDD
                     VVSTGSDIIIVGRGLFAKGRDAKVEGERYRKAGWEAYLRRCGQQN"
     rep_origin      2102..3084
                     /label=2u ori
                     /note="yeast 2u plasmid origin of replication"
     terminator      3162..3191
                     /label=T3Te terminator
                     /note="phage T3 early transcription terminator"
     rep_origin      3213..3800
                     /direction=RIGHT
                     /label=ori
                     /note="high-copy-number ColE1/pMB1/pBR322/pUC origin of
                     replication"
     terminator      3812..3839
                     /label=T7Te terminator
                     /note="phage T7 early transcription terminator"
     CDS             complement(3863..4054)
                     /codon_start=1
                     /gene="rop"
                     /product="Rop protein, which maintains plasmids at low copy
                     number"
                     /label=rop
                     /translation="MTKQEKTALNMARFIRSQTLTLLEKLNELDADEQADICESLHDHA
                     DELYRSCLARFGDDGENL"
     CDS             complement(4055..4915)
                     /codon_start=1
                     /gene="bla"
                     /product="beta-lactamase"
                     /label=AmpR
                     /note="confers resistance to ampicillin, carbenicillin, and
                     related antibiotics"
                     /translation="MSIQHFRVALIPFFAAFCLPVFAHPETLVKVKDAEDQLGARVGYI
                     ELDLNSGKILESLRPEERFPMMSTFKVLLCGAVLSRIDAGQEQLGRRIHYSQNDLVEYS
                     PVTEKHLTDGMTVRELCSAAITMSDNTAANLLLATIGGPKELTAFLHNMGDHVTRLDRW
                     EPELNEAIPNDERDTTMPVAMATTLRKLLTGELLTLASRQQLIDWMEADKVAGSLLRSA
                     LPAGWFIADKSGAGERGSRGIIAALGPDGKPSRIVVIYTTGSQATMDERNRQIAEIGAS
                     LIKHW"
     primer_bind     4678..4697
                     /label=Amp-R
                     /note="Ampicillin resistance gene, reverse primer"
     promoter        complement(4916..5018)
                     /label=cat promoter
                     /note="promoter of the E. coli cat gene encoding
                     chloramphenicol acetyltransferase"
     terminator      5019..5050
                     /label=tonB terminator
                     /note="bidirectional E. coli tonB-P14 transcription
                     terminator"
ORIGIN
        1 gcggccgccc cacacaccat agcttcaaaa tgtttctact ccttttttac tcttccagat
       61 tttctcggac tccgcgcatc gccgtaccac ttcaaaacac ccaagcacag catactaaat
      121 ttcccctctt tcttcctcta gggtgtcgtt aattacccgt actaaaggtt tggaaaagaa
      181 aaaagagacc gcctcgtttc tttttcttcg tcgaaaaagg caataaaaat ttttatcacg
      241 tttctttttc ttgaaaattt ttttttttga tttttttctc tttcgatgac ctcccattga
      301 tatttaagtt aataaacggt cttcaatttc tcaagtttca gtttcatttt tcttgttcta
      361 ttacaacttt ttttacttct tgctcattag aaagaaagca tagcaatcta atctaagttt
      421 taattacaaa atgaatgagc ttagtcctgt tgcactacga cagatgtctt gtgctgccgg
      481 tactacacaa actgcttgca ctgatgacaa tgcgttagct tactacaaca caacaaaggg
      541 aggtaggttt gtacttgcac tgttatccga tttacaggat ttgaaatggg ctagattccc
      601 taagagtgat ggaactggta ctatctatac agaactggaa ccaccttgta ggtttgttac
      661 agacacacct aaaggtccta aagtgaagta tttatacttt attaaaggat taaacaacct
      721 aaatagaggt atggtacttg gtagtttagc tgccacagta cgtctactcg tgccgagagg
      781 ttctcaccat catcaccatc attaaacagg ccccttttcc tttgtcgata tcatgtaatt
      841 agttatgtca cgcttacatt cacgccctcc tcccacatcc gctctaaccg aaaaggaagg
      901 agttagacaa cctgaagtct aggtccctat ttattttttt taatagttat gttagtatta
      961 agaacgttat ttatatttca aatttttctt ttttttctgt acaaagcggc cgccgaacca
     1021 ctagtgcact gcagtacacg gtttccttga aatttttttg attcggtaat ctccgaacag
     1081 aaggaagaac gaaggaagga gcacagactt agattggtat atatacgcat atgtagtgtt
     1141 gaagaaacat gaaattgccc agtattctta acccaactgc acagaacaaa aacgtgcagg
     1201 aaacgaagat aaatcatgtc gaaagctaca tataaggaac gtgctgctac tcatcctagt
     1261 cctgttgctg ccaagctatt taatatcatg cacgaaaagc aaacaaactt gtgtgcttca
     1321 ttggatgttc gtaccaccaa ggaattactg gagttagttg aagcattagg tcccaaaatt
     1381 tgtttactaa aaacacatgt ggatatcttg actgattttt ccatggaggg cacagttaag
     1441 ccgctaaagg cattatccgc caagtacaat tttttactct tcgaggacag aaaatttgct
     1501 gacattggta atacagtcaa attgcagtac tctgcgggtg tatacagaat agcagaatgg
     1561 gcagacatta cgaatgcaca cggtgtggtg ggcccaggta ttgttagcgg tttgaagcag
     1621 gcggcagaag aagtaacaaa ggaacctaga ggccttttga tgttagcaga attgtcatgc
     1681 aagggctccc tatctactgg agaatatact aagggtactg ttgacattgc gaagagcgac
     1741 aaagattttg ttatcggctt tattgctcaa agagacatgg gtggaagaga tgaaggttac
     1801 gattggttga ttatgacacc cggtgtgggt ttagatgaca agggagatgc attgggtcaa
     1861 cagtatagaa ccgtggatga tgtggtttct acaggatctg acattattat tgttggaaga
     1921 ggactatttg caaagggaag ggatgctaag gtagagggtg aacgttacag aaaagcaggc
     1981 tgggaagcat atttgagaag atgcggccag caaaactaaa aaactgtatt ataagtaaat
     2041 gcatgtatac taaactcaca aattagagct tcaatttaat tatatcagtt attacccgag
     2101 taacgaagca tctgtgcttc attttgtaga acaaaaatgc aacgcgagag cgctaatttt
     2161 tcaaacaaag aatctgagct gcatttttac agaacagaaa tgcaacgcga aagcgctatt
     2221 ttaccaacga agaatctgtg cttcattttt gtaaaacaaa aatgcaacgc gagagcgcta
     2281 atttttcaaa caaagaatct gagctgcatt tttacagaac agaaatgcaa cgcgagagcg
     2341 ctattttacc aacaaagaat ctatacttct tttttgttct acaaaaatgc atcccgagag
     2401 cgctattttt ctaacaaagc atcttagatt actttttttc tcctttgtgc gctctataat
     2461 gcagtctctt gataactttt tgcactgtag gtccgttaag gttagaagaa ggctactttg
     2521 gtgtctattt tctcttccat aaaaaaagcc tgactccact tcccgcgttt actgattact
     2581 agcgaagctg cgggtgcatt ttttcaagat aaaggcatcc ccgattatat tctataccga
     2641 tgtggattgc gcatactttg tgaacagaaa gtgatagcgt tgatgattct tcattggtca
     2701 gaaaattatg aacggtttct tctattttgt ctctatatac tacgtatagg aaatgtttac
     2761 attttcgtat tgttttcgat tcactctatg aatagttctt actacaattt ttttgtctaa
     2821 agagtaatac tagagataaa cataaaaaat gtagaggtcg agtttagatg caagttcaag
     2881 gagcgaaagg tggatgggta ggttatatag ggatatagca cagagatata tagcaaagag
     2941 atacttttga gcaatgtttg tggaagcggt attcgcaata ttttagtagc tcgttacagt
     3001 ccggtgcgtt tttggttttt tgaaagtgcg tcatcagagc gcttttggtt ttcaaaagcg
     3061 ctctgaagtt cctatacttt ctagctagag aataggaact tcccgagcgg ccgcgtgtta
     3121 caagcttgac tccagcgtaa ctggactgca atcaactcac tggctcacct tcacgggtgg
     3181 gcctttcttc ggtagaaaat caaaggatct tcttgagatc ctttttttct gcgcgtaatc
     3241 tgctgcttgc aaacaaaaaa accaccgcta ccagcggtgg tttgtttgcc ggatcaagag
     3301 ctaccaactc tttttccgag gtaactggct tcagcagagc gcagatacca aatactgttc
     3361 ttctagtgta gccgtagtta ggccaccact tcaagaactc tgtagcaccg cctacatacc
     3421 tcgctctgct aatcctgtta ccagtggctg ctgccagtgg cgataagtcg tgtcttaccg
     3481 ggttggactc aagacgatag ttaccggata aggcgcagcg gtcgggctga acggggggtt
     3541 cgtgcacaca gcccagcttg gagcgaacga cctacaccga actgagatac ctacagcgtg
     3601 agctatgaga aagcgccacg cttcccgaag ggagaaaggc ggacaggtat ccggtaagcg
     3661 gcagggtcgg aacaggagag cgcacgaggg agcttccagg ggtaaacgcc tggtatcttt
     3721 atagtcctgt cgggtttcgc cacctctgac ttgagcatcg atttttgtga tgctcgtcag
     3781 gggggcggag cctatggaaa aacgccagca acgcagaaag gcccacccga aggtgagcca
     3841 ggtgattaca tttgggccct catcagaggt tttcaccgtc atcaccgaaa cgcgcgaggc
     3901 agctgcggta aagctcatca gcgtggtcgt gaagcgattc acagatgtct gcctgttcat
     3961 ccgcgtccag ctcgttgagt ttctccagaa gcgttaatgt ctggcttctg ataaagcggg
     4021 ccatgttaag ggcggttttt tcctgtttgg tcacttacca atgcttaatc agtgaggcac
     4081 ctatctcagc gatctgtcta tttcgttcat ccatagttgc ctgactcccc gtcgtgtaga
     4141 taactacgat gcgggagggc ttaccatctg gccccagtgc tgcaatgata ccgcgagacc
     4201 cacgctcacc ggctccagat ttatcagcaa taaaccagcc agccgggagg gccgagcgca
     4261 gaagtgatcc tgcaacttta tccgcctcca tccagtctat taattgttgc cgggaagcta
     4321 gagtaagtag ttcgccagtt aatagtttgc gcaacgttgt tgccattgct acaggcatcg
     4381 tggtgtcacg ctcgtcgttt ggtatggctt cattcagctc cggttcccaa cgatcaaggc
     4441 gagttacatg atcccccatg ttgtgcaaaa aagcggttag ctccttcggt cctccgatcg
     4501 ttgccagaag taagttggcc gcagtgttat cactcatggt tatggcagca ctgcataatt
     4561 ctcttactgt catgccatcc gtgagatgct tttctgtgac tggtgagtac tcaaccaagt
     4621 cattctgaga atagtgtatg cggcgaccga gttgctcttg cccggcgtca atacgggata
     4681 ataccgcgcc acatagcaga actttaaaag tgctcatcat tggaaaacgt tcttcggggc
     4741 gtaaactctc aaggatctta ccgctgttga gatccagttc gatgtaaccc actcgtgcac
     4801 ccaactgatc ttcagcatct tttactttca ccagcgtttc tgggtgagca aaaacaggaa
     4861 ggcaaaatgc cgcaaaaaag ggaataaggg cgacacggaa atgttgaata ctcattttag
     4921 cttccttagc tcctgaaaat ctcgataact caaaaaatac gcccggtagt gatcttattt
     4981 cattatggtg aaagttggaa cctcttacgt gccgatcaag tcaaaagcct ccggtcggag
     5041 gcttttgact ttctgctatg gaggtcaggt atgatttaaa tggtcagtta ga
//
