>Addgene plasmid #149105 | pGBW-m4046338 | addgene full sequence | sequence record 298114 | Ginkgo NGS Result
GCGGCCGCCCCACACACCATAGCTTCAAAATGTTTCTACTCCTTTTTTACTCTTCCAGATTTTCTCGGAC
TCCGCGCATCGCCGTACCACTTCAAAACACCCAAGCACAGCATACTAAATTTCCCCTCTTTCTTCCTCTA
GGGTGTCGTTAATTACCCGTACTAAAGGTTTGGAAAAGAAAAAAGAGACCGCCTCGTTTCTTTTTCTTCG
TCGAAAAAGGCAATAAAAATTTTTATCACGTTTCTTTTNCTTGAAAATTTTTTTTTTTGATTTTTTTCTC
TTTCGATGACCTCCCATTGATATTTAAGTTAATAAACGGTCTTCAATTTCTCAAGTTTCAGTTTCATTTT
TCTTGTTCTATTACAACTTTTTTTACTTCTTGCTCATTAGAAAGAAAGCATAGCAATCTAATCTAAGTTT
TAATTACAAAATGAATGAGCTTAGTCCTGTTGCACTACGACAGATGTCTTGTGCTGCCGGTACTACACAA
ACTGCTTGCACTGATGACAATGCGTTAGCTTACTACAACACAACAAAGGGAGGTAGGTTTGTACTTGCAC
TGTTATCCGATTTACAGGATTTGAAATGGGCTAGATTCCCTAAGAGTGATGGAACTGGTACTATCTATAC
AGAACTGGAACCACCTTGTAGGTTTGTTACAGACACACCTAAAGGTCCTAAAGTGAAGTATTTATACTTT
ATTAAAGGATTAAACAACCTAAATAGAGGTATGGTACTTGGTAGTTTAGCTGCCACAGTACGTCTACTCG
TGCCGAGAGGTTCTCACCATCATCACCATCATTAAACAGGCCCCTTTTCCTTTGTCGATATCATGTAATT
AGTTATGTCACGCTTACATTCACGCCCTCCTCCCACATCCGCTCTAACCGAAAAGGAAGGAGTTAGACAA
CCTGAAGTCTAGGTCCCTATTTATTTTTTTTAATAGTTATGTTAGTATTAAGAACGTTATTTATATTTCA
AATTTTTCTTTTTTTTCTGTACAAAGCGGCCGCCGAACCACTAGTGCACTGCAGTACACGGTTTCCTTGA
AATTTTTTTGATTCGGTAATCTCCGAACAGAAGGAAGAACGAAGGAAGGAGCACAGACTTAGATTGGTAT
ATATACGCATATGTAGTGTTGAAGAAACATGAAATTGCCCAGTATTCTTAACCCAACTGCACAGAACAAA
AACGTGCAGGAAACGAAGATAAATCATGTCGAAAGCTACATATAAGGAACGTGCTGCTACTCATCCTAGT
CCTGTTGCTGCCAAGCTATTTAATATCATGCACGAAAAGCAAACAAACTTGTGTGCTTCATTGGATGTTC
GTACCACCAAGGAATTACTGGAGTTAGTTGAAGCATTAGGTCCCAAAATTTGTTTACTAAAAACACATGT
GGATATCTTGACTGATTTTTCCATGGAGGGCACAGTTAAGCCGCTAAAGGCATTATCCGCCAAGTACAAT
TTTTTACTCTTCGAGGACAGAAAATTTGCTGACATTGGTAATACAGTCAAATTGCAGTACTCTGCGGGTG
TATACAGAATAGCAGAATGGGCAGACATTACGAATGCACACGGTGTGGTGGGCCCAGGTATTGTTAGCGG
TTTGAAGCAGGCGGCAGAAGAAGTAACAAAGGAACCTAGAGGCCTTTTGATGTTAGCAGAATTGTCATGC
AAGGGCTCCCTATCTACTGGAGAATATACTAAGGGTACTGTTGACATTGCGAAGAGCGACAAAGATTTTG
TTATCGGCTTTATTGCTCAAAGAGACATGGGTGGAAGAGATGAAGGTTACGATTGGTTGATTATGACACC
CGGTGTGGGTTTAGATGACAAGGGAGATGCATTGGGTCAACAGTATAGAACCGTGGATGATGTGGTTTCT
ACAGGATCTGACATTATTATTGTTGGAAGAGGACTATTTGCAAAGGGAAGGGATGCTAAGGTAGAGGGTG
AACGTTACAGAAAAGCAGGCTGGGAAGCATATTTGAGAAGATGCGGCCAGCAAAACTAAAAAACTGTATT
ATAAGTAAATGCATGTATACTAAACTCACAAATTAGAGCTTCAATTTAATTATATCAGTTATTACCCGAG
TAACGAAGCATCTGTGCTTCATTTTGTAGAACAAAAATGCAACGCGAGAGCGCTAATTTNNNNNNNNNNN
AATCTGAGCTGCATTTTTACAGAACAGAAATGCAACGCGAAAGCGCTATTTTACCAACGAAGAATCTGTG
CTTCATTTTTGTAAAACAAAAATGCAACGCGAGAGCGCTAATTTTTCAAACAAAGAATCTGAGCTGCATT
TTTACAGAACAGAAATGCAACGCGAGAGCGCTATTTTACCAACAAAGAATCTATACTTCTTTTTTGTTCT
ACAAAAATGCATCCCGAGAGCGCTATTTTTCTAACAAAGCATCTTAGATTACTTTTTTTCTCCTTTGTGC
GCTCTATAATGCAGTCTCTTGATAACTTTTTGCACTGTAGGTCCGTTAAGGTTAGAAGAAGGCTACTTTG
GTGTCTATTTTCTCTTCCATAAAAAAAGCCTGACTCCACTTCCCGCGTTTACTGATTACTAGCGAAGCTG
CGGGTGCATTTTTTCAAGATAAAGGCATCCCCGATTATATTCTATACCGATGTGGATTGCGCATACTTTG
TGAACAGAAAGTGATAGCGTTGATGATTCTTCATTGGTCAGAAAATTATGAACGGTTTCTTCTATTTTGT
CTCTATATACTACGTATAGGAAATGTTTACATTTTCGTATTGTTTTCGATTCACTCTATGAATAGTTCTT
ACTACAATTTTTTTGTCTAAAGAGTAATACTAGAGATAAACATAAAAAATGTAGAGGTCGAGTTTAGATG
CAAGTTCAAGGAGCGAAAGGTGGATGGGTAGGTTATATAGGGATATAGCACAGAGATATATAGCAAAGAG
ATACTTTTGAGCAATGTTTGTGGAAGCGGTATTCGCAATATTTTAGTAGCTCGTTACAGTCCGGTGCGTT
TTTGGTTTTTTGAAAGTGCGTCATCAGAGCGCTTTTGGTTTTCAAAAGCGCTCTGAAGTTCCTATACTTT
CTAGCTAGAGAATAGGAACTTCCCGAGCGGCCGCGTGTTACAAGCTTGACTCCAGCGTAACTGGACTGCA
ATCAACTCACTGGCTCACCTTCACGGGTGGGCCTTTCTTCGGTAGAAAATCAAAGGATCTTCTTGAGATC
CTTTTTTTCTGCGCGTAATCTGCTGCTTGCAAACAAAAAAACCACCGCTACCAGCGGTGGTTTGTTTGCC
GGATCAAGAGCTACCAACTCTTTTTCCGAGGTAACTGGCTTCAGCAGAGCGCAGATACCAAATACTGTTC
TTCTAGTGTAGCCGTAGTTAGGCCACCACTTCAAGAACTCTGTAGCACCGCCTACATACCTCGCTCTGCT
AATCCTGTTACCAGTGGCTGCTGCCAGTGGCGATAAGTCGTGTCTTACCGGGTTGGACTCAAGACGATAG
TTACCGGATAAGGCGCAGCGGTCGGGCTGAACGGGGGGTTCGTGCACACAGCCCAGCTTGGAGCGAACGA
CCTACACCGAACTGAGATACCTACAGCGTGAGCTATGAGAAAGCGCCACGCTTCCCGAAGGGAGAAAGGC
GGACAGGTATCCGGTAAGCGGCAGGGTCGGAACAGGAGAGCGCACGAGGGAGCTTCCAGGGGTAAACGCC
TGGTATCTTTATAGTCCTGTCGGGTTTCGCCACCTCTGACTTGAGCATCGATTTTTGTGATGCTCGTCAG
GGGGGCGGAGCCTATGGAAAAACGCCAGCAACGCAGAAAGGCCCACCCGAAGGTGAGCCAGGTGATTACA
TTTGGGCCCTCATCAGAGGTTTTCACCGTCATCACCGAAACGCGCGAGGCAGCTGCGGTAAAGCTCATCA
GCGTGGTCGTGAAGCGATTCACAGATGTCTGCCTGTTCATCCGCGTCCAGCTCGTTGAGTTTCTCCAGAA
GCGTTAATGTCTGGCTTCTGATAAAGCGGGCCATGTTAAGGGCGGTTTTTTCCTGTTTGGTCACTTACCA
ATGCTTAATCAGTGAGGCACCTATCTCAGCGATCTGTCTATTTCGTTCATCCATAGTTGCCTGACTCCCC
GTCGTGTAGATAACTACGATGCGGGAGGGCTTACCATCTGGCCCCAGTGCTGCAATGATACCGCGAGACC
CACGCTCACCGGCTCCAGATTTATCAGCAATAAACCAGCCAGCCGGGAGGGCCGAGCGCAGAAGTGATCC
TGCAACTTTATCCGCCTCCATCCAGTCTATTAATTGTTGCCGGGAAGCTAGAGTAAGTAGTTCGCCAGTT
AATAGTTTGCGCAACGTTGTTGCCATTGCTACAGGCATCGTGGTGTCACGCTCGTCGTTTGGTATGGCTT
CATTCAGCTCCGGTTCCCAACGATCAAGGCGAGTTACATGATCCCCCATGTTGTGCAAAAAAGCGGTTAG
CTCCTTCGGTCCTCCGATCGTTGCCAGAAGTAAGTTGGCCGCAGTGTTATCACTCATGGTTATGGCAGCA
CTGCATAATTCTCTTACTGTCATGCCATCCGTGAGATGCTTTTCTGTGACTGGTGAGTACTCAACCAAGT
CATTCTGAGAATAGTGTATGCGGCGACCGAGTTGCTCTTGCCCGGCGTCAATACGGGATAATACCGCGCC
ACATAGCAGAACTTTAAAAGTGCTCATCATTGGAAAACGTTCTTCGGGGCGTAAACTCTCAAGGATCTTA
CCGCTGTTGAGATCCAGTTCGATGTAACCCACTCGTGCACCCAACTGATCTTCAGCATCTTTTACTTTCA
CCAGCGTTTCTGGGTGAGCAAAAACAGGAAGGCAAAATGCCGCAAAAAAGGGAATAAGGGCGACACGGAA
ATGTTGAATACTCATTTTAGCTTCCTTAGCTCCTGAAAATCTCGATAACTCAAAAAATACGCCCGGTAGT
GATCTTATTTCATTATGGTGAAAGTTGGAACCTCTTACGTGCCGATCAAGTCAAAAGCCTCCGGTCGGAG
GCTTTTGACTTTCTGCTATGGAGGTCAGGTATGATTTAAATGGTCAGTTAGA
Features (pLannotate 1.2.2; 12 found; start..end, strand, type, name):
     10..417     +  promoter       TEF1 promoter: S. cerevisiae TEF1; promoter for EF-1α
    831..1003    +  terminator     CYC1 terminator (fragment): S. cerevisiae CYC1; transcription terminator for CYC1
   1039..1215    +  promoter       URA3 promoter (fragment): S. cerevisiae URA3
   1216..2019    +  CDS            URA3: orotidine-5'-phosphate decarboxylase, required for uracil biosynthesis; S. cerevisiae URA3; yeast auxotrophic marker, counterselectable with 5-fluoroorotic acid (5-FOA)
   2102..3084    -  rep_origin     2μ ori: yeast 2μ plasmid origin of replication
   3162..3191    +  terminator     T3Te terminator: phage T3 early transcription terminator
   3213..3800    +  rep_origin     ori: high-copy-number ColE1/pMB1/pBR322/pUC origin of replication
   3812..3839    -  terminator     T7Te terminator: phage T7 early transcription terminator
   3863..4054    -  CDS            rop: Rop protein, which maintains plasmids at low copy number; rop
   4055..4915    -  CDS            AmpR: β-lactamase; bla; confers resistance to ampicillin, carbenicillin, and related antibiotics
   4916..5018    -  promoter       cat promoter: promoter of the E. coli cat gene encoding chloramphenicol acetyltransferase
   5019..5050    -  terminator     tonB terminator: bidirectional E. coli tonB-P14 transcription terminator
