[The description below was written by a language model from this plasmid's Addgene catalogue record, the feature table of its GenBank file and pLannotate feature annotations shown in this document.]
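Description:
pGBW-m4046338 is a 5,092 bp yeast–E. coli shuttle plasmid built for episomal expression of SARS-CoV-2 nsp9 in Saccharomyces cerevisiae. In bacteria it replicates from a ColE1/pUC-type origin and is selected with ampicillin through a beta-lactamase gene that is annotated as being driven by the E. coli cat promoter. A rop coding sequence lies immediately downstream of AmpR. Rop normally lowers plasmid copy number, yet the catalogue lists the plasmid as high copy. Short phage T3 and T7 early terminators flank the bacterial origin, and a tonB terminator sits beyond the resistance cassette, which presumably insulates these modules from transcriptional read-through. In yeast, the 2μ origin supports multicopy maintenance, and URA3 with its own promoter allows selection in ura3 strains on medium lacking uracil. URA3 can also be counterselected with 5-FOA.

The expression cassette uses the strong constitutive TEF1 promoter and a CYC1 terminator fragment. The nsp9 open reading frame is not annotated in either feature table, but the roughly 350 bp gap between the promoter and the thrombin site fits the stated 332 bp insert. The insert is recorded as wild type, was made by gene synthesis, and corresponds to the nsp9 mature peptide of the ORF1ab polyprotein. The listing of budding yeast alongside the virus as species may indicate codon adaptation, although the record does not say so. The coding sequence is followed in frame by a thrombin cleavage site and a C-terminal 6xHis tag, which allows metal-affinity purification and then proteolytic removal of the tag. The plasmid belongs to a set of tagged SARS-CoV-2 protein constructs for yeast expression and purification. The depositor notes that the sequencing used for quality control may not cover the whole plasmid.
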