Addgene plasmid #149105: pGBW-m4046338
Purpose: Yeast Expression plasmid for SARS-CoV-2 nsp9
Depositing lab: Ginkgo Bioworks & Benjie Chen. Depositing organization: Ginkgo Bioworks.
Backbone
  Vector backbone: AmpR; 2u URA3
  Backbone size w/o insert (bp): 4078
  Vector type: Yeast Expression
  Selectable markers: URA3
Growth in bacteria
  Bacterial resistance: Ampicillin, 100 μg/mL
  Growth temperature: 37°C
  Growth strain: DH5alpha
  Copy number: High Copy
Gene/Insert
  Gene/Insert name: SARS-CoV-2 nsp9
  Species: S. cerevisiae (budding yeast); Severe acute respiratory syndrome coronavirus 2
  Insert size (bp): 332
  Mutation: wt
  Entrez Gene: ORF1ab (a.k.a. GU280_gp01)
  Promoter: pTEF1
  Tag / fusion protein: Cleavable thrombin;6xHIS (C terminal on backbone)
  Cloning method: Unknown
Resource information
  A portion of this plasmid was derived from a plasmid made by: GinkgoBioworks
Depositor comments: NCBI Reference Sequence: YP_009725305.1. Created by gene synthesis with Not1 site. NGS used for QC was performed by Ginkgo and may not fully cover the entire plasmid.
How to cite: pGBW-m4046338 was a gift from Ginkgo Bioworks & Benjie Chen (Addgene plasmid # 149105 ; http://n2t.net/addgene:149105 ; RRID:Addgene_149105)
